Addgene plasmid #135709: psiCHECK2-miR-15-5p
Purpose: Mammalian expression vector, Luciferase reporter to test activity of miRNA (miR-15-5p)
Depositing lab: Florian Karreth. Depositing organization: H. Lee Moffitt Cancer Center and Research Institute.
Backbone
  Vector backbone: psiCHECK-2
  Backbone manufacturer: Promega
  Vector type: Mammalian Expression
Growth in bacteria
  Bacterial resistance: Ampicillin, 100 μg/mL
  Growth temperature: 37°C
  Growth strain: DH5alpha
  Copy number: High Copy
Gene/Insert
  Gene/Insert name: miR-15-5p reverse complement
  Species: Synthetic
  Cloning method: Restriction Enzyme; 5′ cloning site Unknown (unknown if destroyed); 3′ cloning site Unknown (unknown if destroyed)
Terms and licenses: Academic/Nonprofit Terms; Industry Terms: Not Available to Industry
How to cite: psiCHECK2-miR-15-5p was a gift from Florian Karreth (Addgene plasmid # 135709 ; http://n2t.net/addgene:135709 ; RRID:Addgene_135709)
