[The description below was written by a language model from this plasmid's Addgene catalogue record and pLannotate feature annotations shown in this document.]
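Description:
psiCHECK2-miR-15-5p is a dual-luciferase microRNA sensor built on the Promega psiCHECK-2 backbone, a mammalian expression plasmid delivered by transfection. It is propagated in E. coli through a high-copy ColE1/pUC-type origin and selected with ampicillin via the bla (AmpR) gene and its own promoter.

The plasmid carries two independent reporter cassettes. In the first, the SV40 enhancer/early promoter, followed by a chimeric β-globin/immunoglobulin intron that improves transcript processing, drives human codon-optimized Renilla luciferase (hRluc), terminated by a synthetic poly(A) signal; a T7 promoter just upstream of hRluc also allows in vitro transcription. The insert is a synthetic sequence that is the reverse complement of miR-15-5p, i.e. a perfectly complementary target site for that microRNA. It is not annotated as a feature and the cloning sites are recorded as unknown. However, in the psiCHECK-2 design such sites are placed in the short 3′ untranslated region between the hRluc stop codon and the synthetic poly(A) signal, and a gap in the annotation there is consistent with this. The second cassette uses the HSV thymidine kinase promoter to express firefly luciferase (luc+), followed by an SV40 poly(A) signal (the small large T antigen fragment annotated nearby is part of this SV40-derived region).

When miR-15-5p is active in transfected cells, it binds the complementary site and triggers repression or cleavage of the Renilla transcript, lowering Renilla signal, while firefly luciferase from the same plasmid serves as an internal normalization control. The Renilla-to-firefly ratio therefore reports miR-15-5p activity, for example when testing miRNA mimics, inhibitors, or competing RNAs that sequester the miRNA.
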