Features (pLannotate 1.2.2; 12 found; start..end, strand, type, name):
     66..423     +  promoter       SV40 promoter: SV40 enhancer and early promoter
    493..625     +  intron         chimeric intron: chimera between introns from human β-globin and immunoglobulin heavy chain genes
    670..688     +  promoter       T7 promoter: promoter for bacteriophage T7 RNA polymerase
    698..1633    +  CDS            hRluc: Renilla luciferase human codon-optimized
   1690..1738    +  polyA_signal   poly(A) signal: synthetic polyadenylation signal
   1747..2498    +  promoter       HSV TK promoter: herpes simplex virus thymidine kinase promoter
   2534..4186    +  CDS            luciferase: firefly luciferase; luc+; enhanced luc+ version of the luciferase gene AAS38485.1 42718124.0
   4230..4351    -  polyA_signal   SV40 poly(A) signal: SV40 polyadenylation signal
   4374..4442    -  CDS            large T antigen (fragment): large T antigen from SV40 (simian virus 40)
   4484..4588    +  promoter       AmpR promoter: bla
   4589..5449    +  CDS            AmpR: β-lactamase; bla; confers resistance to ampicillin, carbenicillin, and related antibiotics
   5620..6208    +  rep_origin     ori: high-copy-number ColE1/pMB1/pBR322/pUC origin of replication
>Addgene plasmid #135709 | psiCHECK2-miR-15-5p | addgene full sequence | sequence record 322208 | Addgene NGS Result
CGACAGATCTGCGCAGCACCATGGCCTGAAATAACCTCTGAAAGAGGAACTTGGTTAGGTACCTTCTGAG
GCGGAAAGAACCAGCTGTGGAATGTGTGTCAGTTAGGGTGTGGAAAGTCCCCAGGCTCCCCAGCAGGCAG
AAGTATGCAAAGCATGCATCTCAATTAGTCAGCAACCAGGTGTGGAAAGTCCCCAGGCTCCCCAGCAGGC
AGAAGTATGCAAAGCATGCATCTCAATTAGTCAGCAACCATAGTCCCGCCCCTAACTCCGCCCATCCCGC
CCCTAACTCCGCCCAGTTCCGCCCATTCTCCGCCCCATGGCTGACTAATTTTTTTTATTTATGCAGAGGC
CGAGGCCGCCTCGGCCTCTGAGCTATTCCAGAAGTAGTGAGGAGGCTTTTTTGGAGGCCTAGGCTTTTGC
AAAAAGCTTGATTCTTCTGACACAACAGTCTCGAACTTAAGCTGCAGAAGTTGGTCGTGAGGCACTGGGC
AGGTAAGTATCAAGGTTACAAGACAGGTTTAAGGAGACCAATAGAAACTGGGCTTGTCGAGACAGAGAAG
ACTCTTGCGTTTCTGATAGGCACCTATTGGTCTTACTGACATCCACTTTGCCTTTCTCTCCACAGGTGTC
CACTCCCAGTTCAATTACAGCTCTTAAGGCTAGAGTACTTAATACGACTCACTATAGGCTAGCCACCATG
GCTTCCAAGGTGTACGACCCCGAGCAACGCAAACGCATGATCACTGGGCCTCAGTGGTGGGCTCGCTGCA
AGCAAATGAACGTGCTGGACTCCTTCATCAACTACTATGATTCCGAGAAGCACGCCGAGAACGCCGTGAT
TTTTCTGCATGGTAACGCTGCCTCCAGCTACCTGTGGAGGCACGTCGTGCCTCACATCGAGCCCGTGGCT
AGATGCATCATCCCTGATCTGATCGGAATGGGTAAGTCCGGCAAGAGCGGGAATGGCTCATATCGCCTCC
TGGATCACTACAAGTACCTCACCGCTTGGTTCGAGCTGCTGAACCTTCCAAAGAAAATCATCTTTGTGGG
CCACGACTGGGGGGCTTGTCTGGCCTTTCACTACTCCTACGAGCACCAAGACAAGATCAAGGCCATCGTC
CATGCTGAGAGTGTCGTGGACGTGATCGAGTCCTGGGACGAGTGGCCTGACATCGAGGAGGATATCGCCC
TGATCAAGAGCGAAGAGGGCGAGAAAATGGTGCTTGAGAATAACTTCTTCGTCGAGACCATGCTCCCAAG
CAAGATCATGCGGAAACTGGAGCCTGAGGAGTTCGCTGCCTACCTGGAGCCATTCAAGGAGAAGGGCGAG
GTTAGACGGCCTACCCTCTCCTGGCCTCGCGAGATCCCTCTCGTTAAGGGAGGCAAGCCCGACGTCGTCC
AGATTGTCCGCAACTACAACGCCTACCTTCGGGCCAGCGACGATCTGCCTAAGATGTTCATCGAGTCCGA
CCCTGGGTTCTTTTCCAACGCTATTGTCGAGGGAGCTAAGAAGTTCCCTAACACCGAGTTCGTGAAGGTG
AAGGGCCTCCACTTCAGCCAGGAGGACGCTCCAGATGAAATGGGTAAGTACATCAAGAGCTTCGTGGAGC
GCGTGCTGAAGAACGAGCAGTAATTCTAGGCGATCGCTCGAGCACAAACCATTATGTGCTGCTAGCGGCC
GCTGGCCGCAATAAAATATCTTTATTTTCATTACATCTGTGTGTTGGTTTTTTGTGTGAGGATCTAAATG
AGTCTTCGGACCTCGCGGGGGCCGCTTAAGCGGTGGTTAGGGTTTGTCTGACGCGGGGGGAGGGGGAAGG
AACGAAACACTCTCATTCGGAGGCGGCTCGGGGTTTGGTCTTGGTGGCCACGGGCACGCAGAAGAGCGCC
GCGATCCTCTTAAGCACCCCCCCGCCCTCCGTGGAGGCGGGGGTTTGGTCGGCGGGTGGTAACTGGCGGG
CCGCTGACTCGGGCGGGTCGCGCGCCCCAGAGTGTGACCTTTTCGGTCTGCTCGCAGACCCCCGGGCGGC
GCCGCCGCGGCGGCGACGGGCTCGCTGGGTCCTAGGCTCCATGGGGACCGTATACGTGGACAGGCTCTGG
AGCATCCGCACGACTGCGGTGATATTACCGGAGACCTTCTGCGGGACGAGCCGGGTCACGCGGCTGACGC
GGAGCGTCCGTTGGGCGACAAACACCAGGACGGGGCACAGGTACACTATCTTGTCACCCGGAGGCGCGAG
GGACTGCAGGAGCTTCAGGGAGTGGCGCAGCTGCTTCATCCCCGTGGCCCGTTGCTCGCGTTTGCTGGCG
GTGTCCCCGGAAGAAATATATTTGCATGTCTTTAGTTCTATGATGACACAAACCCCGCCCAGCGTCTTGT
CATTGGCGAATTCGAACACGCAGATGCAGTCGGGGCGGCGCGGTCCCAGGTCCACTTCGCATATTAAGGT
GACGCGTGTGGCCTCGAACACCGAGCGACCCTGCAGCGACCCGCTTAAAAGCTTGGCATTCCGGTACTGT
TGGTAAAGCCACCATGGCCGATGCTAAGAACATTAAGAAGGGCCCTGCTCCCTTCTACCCTCTGGAGGAT
GGCACCGCTGGCGAGCAGCTGCACAAGGCCATGAAGAGGTATGCCCTGGTGCCTGGCACCATTGCCTTCA
CCGATGCCCACATTGAGGTGGACATCACCTATGCCGAGTACTTCGAGATGTCTGTGCGCCTGGCCGAGGC
CATGAAGAGGTACGGCCTGAACACCAACCACCGCATCGTGGTGTGCTCTGAGAACTCTCTGCAGTTCTTC
ATGCCAGTGCTGGGCGCCCTGTTCATCGGAGTGGCCGTGGCCCCTGCTAACGACATTTACAACGAGCGCG
AGCTGCTGAACAGCATGGGCATTTCTCAGCCTACCGTGGTGTTCGTGTCTAAGAAGGGCCTGCAGAAGAT
CCTGAACGTGCAGAAGAAGCTGCCTATCATCCAGAAGATCATCATCATGGACTCTAAGACCGACTACCAG
GGCTTCCAGAGCATGTACACATTCGTGACATCTCATCTGCCTCCTGGCTTCAACGAGTACGACTTCGTGC
CAGAGTCTTTCGACAGGGACAAAACCATTGCCCTGATCATGAACAGCTCTGGGTCTACCGGCCTGCCTAA
GGGCGTGGCCCTGCCTCATCGCACCGCCTGTGTGCGCTTCTCTCACGCCCGCGACCCTATTTTCGGCAAC
CAGATCATCCCCGACACCGCTATTCTGAGCGTGGTGCCATTCCACCACGGCTTCGGCATGTTCACCACCC
TGGGCTACCTGATTTGCGGCTTTCGGGTGGTGCTGATGTACCGCTTCGAGGAGGAGCTGTTCCTGCGCAG
CCTGCAAGACTACAAAATTCAGTCTGCCCTGCTGGTGCCAACCCTGTTCAGCTTCTTCGCTAAGAGCACC
CTGATCGACAAGTACGACCTGTCTAACCTGCACGAGATTGCCTCTGGCGGCGCCCCACTGTCTAAGGAGG
TGGGCGAAGCCGTGGCCAAGCGCTTTCATCTGCCAGGCATCCGCCAGGGCTACGGCCTGACCGAGACAAC
CAGCGCCATTCTGATTACCCCAGAGGGCGACGACAAGCCTGGCGCCGTGGGCAAGGTGGTGCCATTCTTC
GAGGCCAAGGTGGTGGACCTGGACACCGGCAAGACCCTGGGAGTGAACCAGCGCGGCGAGCTGTGTGTGC
GCGGCCCTATGATTATGTCCGGCTACGTGAATAACCCTGAGGCCACAAACGCCCTGATCGACAAGGACGG
CTGGCTGCACTCTGGCGACATTGCCTACTGGGACGAGGACGAGCACTTCTTCATCGTGGACCGCCTGAAG
TCTCTGATCAAGTACAAGGGCTACCAGGTGGCCCCAGCCGAGCTGGAGTCTATCCTGCTGCAGCACCCTA
ACATTTTCGACGCCGGAGTGGCCGGCCTGCCCGACGACGATGCCGGCGAGCTGCCTGCCGCCGTCGTCGT
GCTGGAACACGGCAAGACCATGACCGAGAAGGAGATCGTGGACTATGTGGCCAGCCAGGTGACAACCGCC
AAGAAGCTGCGCGGCGGAGTGGTGTTCGTGGACGAGGTGCCCAAGGGCCTGACCGGCAAGCTGGACGCCC
GCAAGATCCGCGAGATCCTGATCAAGGCTAAGAAAGGCGGCAAGATCGCCGTGTAATAATTCTAGAGTCG
GGGCGGCCGGCCGCTTCGAGCAGACATGATAAGATACATTGATGAGTTTGGACAAACCACAACTAGAATG
CAGTGAAAAAAATGCTTTATTTGTGAAATTTGTGATGCTATTGCTTTATTTGTAACCATTATAAGCTGCA
ATAAACAAGTTAACAACAACAATTGCATTCATTTTATGTTTCAGGTTCAGGGGGAGGTGTGGGAGGTTTT
TTAAAGCAAGTAAAACCTCTACAAATGTGGTAAAATCGATAAGGATCCAGGTGGCACTTTTCGGGGAAAT
GTGCGCGGAACCCCTATTTGTTTATTTTTCTAAATACATTCAAATATGTATCCGCTCATGAGACAATAAC
CCTGATAAATGCTTCAATAATATTGAAAAAGGAAGAGTATGAGTATTCAACATTTCCGTGTCGCCCTTAT
TCCCTTTTTTGCGGCATTTTGCCTTCCTGTTTTTGCTCACCCAGAAACGCTGGTGAAAGTAAAAGATGCT
GAAGATCAGTTGGGTGCACGAGTGGGTTACATCGAACTGGATCTCAACAGCGGTAAGATCCTTGAGAGTT
TTCGCCCCGAAGAACGTTTTCCAATGATGAGCACTTTTAAAGTTCTGCTATGTGGCGCGGTATTATCCCG
TATTGACGCCGGGCAAGAGCAACTCGGTCGCCGCATACACTATTCTCAGAATGACTTGGTTGAGTACTCA
CCAGTCACAGAAAAGCATCTTACGGATGGCATGACAGTAAGAGAATTATGCAGTGCTGCCATAACCATGA
GTGATAACACTGCGGCCAACTTACTTCTGACAACGATCGGAGGACCGAAGGAGCTAACCGCTTTTTTGCA
CAACATGGGGGATCATGTAACTCGCCTTGATCGTTGGGAACCGGAGCTGAATGAAGCCATACCAAACGAC
GAGCGTGACACCACGATGCCTGTAGCAATGGCAACAACGTTGCGCAAACTATTAACTGGCGAACTACTTA
CTCTAGCTTCCCGGCAACAATTAATAGACTGGATGGAGGCGGATAAAGTTGCAGGACCACTTCTGCGCTC
GGCCCTTCCGGCTGGCTGGTTTATTGCTGATAAATCTGGAGCCGGTGAGCGTGGGTCTCGCGGTATCATT
GCAGCACTGGGGCCAGATGGTAAGCCCTCCCGTATCGTAGTTATCTACACGACGGGGAGTCAGGCAACTA
TGGATGAACGAAATAGACAGATCGCTGAGATAGGTGCCTCACTGATTAAGCATTGGTAACTGTCAGACCA
AGTTTACTCATATATACTTTAGATTGATTTAAAACTTCATTTTTAATTTAAAAGGATCTAGGTGAAGATC
CTTTTTGATAATCTCATGACCAAAATCCCTTAACGTGAGTTTTCGTTCCACTGAGCGTCAGACCCCGTAG
AAAAGATCAAAGGATCTTCTTGAGATCCTTTTTTTCTGCGCGTAATCTGCTGCTTGCAAACAAAAAAACC
ACCGCTACCAGCGGTGGTTTGTTTGCCGGATCAAGAGCTACCAACTCTTTTTCCGAAGGTAACTGGCTTC
AGCAGAGCGCAGATACCAAATACTGTTCTTCTAGTGTAGCCGTAGTTAGGCCACCACTTCAAGAACTCTG
TAGCACCGCCTACATACCTCGCTCTGCTAATCCTGTTACCAGTGGCTGCTGCCAGTGGCGATAAGTCGTG
TCTTACCGGGTTGGACTCAAGACGATAGTTACCGGATAAGGCGCAGCGGTCGGGCTGAACGGGGGGTTCG
TGCACACAGCCCAGCTTGGAGCGAACGACCTACACCGAACTGAGATACCTACAGCGTGAGCTATGAGAAA
GCGCCACGCTTCCCGAAGGGAGAAAGGCGGACAGGTATCCGGTAAGCGGCAGGGTCGGAACAGGAGAGCG
CACGAGGGAGCTTCCAGGGGGAAACGCCTGGTATCTTTATAGTCCTGTCGGGTTTCGCCACCTCTGACTT
GAGCGTCGATTTTTGTGATGCTCGTCAGGGGGGCGGAGCCTATGGAAAAACGCCAGCAACGCGGCCTTTT
TACGGTTCCTGGCCTTTTGCTGGCCTTTTGCTCACATGGCT
